>Addgene plasmid | secreted BirA-Flag | analyzer sequence | sequence record 115791
AGATCTATACATTGAATCAATATTGGCAATTAGCCATATTAGTCATTGGTTATATAGCATAAATCAATAT
TGGCTATTGGCCATTGCATACGTTGTATCTATATCATAATATGTACATTTATATTGGCTCATGTCCAATA
TGACCGCCATGTTGACATTGATTATTGACTAGTTATTAATAGTAATCAATTACGGGGTCATTAGTTCATA
GCCCATATATGGAGTTCCGCGTTACATAACTTACGGTAAATGGCCCGCCTGGCTGACCGCCCAACGACCC
CCGCCCATTGACGTCAATAATGACGTATGTTCCCATAGTAACGCCAATAGGGACTTTCCATTGACGTCAA
TGGGTGGAGTATTTACGGTAAACTGCCCACTTGGCAGTACATCAAGTGTATCATATGCCAAGTCCGCCCC
CTATTGACGTCAATGACGGTAAATGGCCCGCCTGGCATTATGCCCAGTACATGACCTTACGGGACTTTCC
TACTTGGCAGTACATCTACGTATTAGTCATCGCTATTACCATGGTGATGCGGTTTTGGCAGTACACCAAT
GGGCGTGGATAGCGGTTTGACTCACGGGGATTTCCAAGTCTCCACCCCATTGACGTCAATGGGAGTTTGT
TTTGGCACCAAAATCAACGGGACTTTCCAAAATGTCGTAATAACCCCGCCCCGTTGACGCAAATGGGCGG
TAGGCGTGTACGGTGGGAGGTCTATATAAGCAGAGCTCGTTTAGTGAACCGTCAGATCCTCACTCTCTTC
CGCATCGCTGTCTGCGAGGGCCAGCTGTTGGGCTCGCGGTTGAGGACAAACTCTTCGCGGTCTTTCCAGT
ACTCTTGGATCGGAAACCCGTCGGCCTCCGAACGGTACTCCGCCACCGAGGGACCTGAGCGAGTCCGCAT
CGACCGGATCGGAAAACCTCTCGAGAAAGGCGTCTAACCAGTCACAGTCGCAAGGTAGGCTGAGCACCGT
GGCGGGCGGCAGCGGGTGGCGGTCGGGGTTGTTTCTGGCGGAGGTGCTGCTGATGATGTAATTAAAGTAG
GCGGTCTTGAGACGGCGGATGGTCGAGGTGAGGTGTGGCAGGCTTGAGATCCAGCTGTTGGGGTGAGTAC
TCCCTCTCAAAAGCGGGCATTACTTCTGCGCTAAGATTGTCAGTTTCCAAAAACGAGGAGGATTTGATAT
TCACCTGGCCCGATCTGGCCATACACTTGAGTGACAATGACATCCACTTTGCCTTTCTCTCCACAGGTGT
CCACTCCCAGGTCCAAGTTTAAACGGATCTCTAGCGAATTCATGGGCAGACACCTCCTGCTGCTCCTGTT
CAGCATCCTGTACATGCTGCTGGCCCAGGCCAAGGACAACACCGTGCCCCTGAAGCTGATCGCCCTGCTG
GCCAACGGCGAGTTCCACAGCGGCGAGCAGCTGGGCGAGACCCTGGGCATGAGCAGAGCCGCTATCAACA
AGCACATCCAGACCCTGAGAGACTGGGGCGTGGACGTGTTCACCGTGCCCGGCAAGGGCTACAGCCTGCC
CGAGCCCATCCAGCTGCTGAACGCCAAGCAGATCCTGGGCCAGCTGGACGGCGGAAGCGTGGCCGTGCTG
CCCGTGATCGACAGCACCAACCAGTACCTGCTGGACAGAATCGGCGAGCTGAAGAGCGGCGACGCCTGCA
TCGCCGAGTACCAGCAGGCCGGCAGAGGCAGAAGAGGCAGAAAGTGGTTCAGCCCCTTTGGCGCCAACCT
GTACCTGAGCATGTTCTGGAGACTGGAGCAGGGCCCCGCAGCCGCAATCGGCCTGAGCCTGGTGATCGGC
ATCGTGATGGCCGAGGTGCTGAGAAAGCTGGGCGCCGACAAGGTGAGAGTGAAGTGGCCCAACGACCTGT
ACCTGCAGGACAGAAAGCTGGCCGGCATCCTGGTGGAGCTGACCGGCAAGACCGGCGACGCCGCACAGAT
CGTGATCGGCGCCGGCATCAACATGGCCATGAGAAGAGTGGAGGAAAGCGTGGTGAACCAGGGCTGGATC
ACCCTGCAGGAGGCCGGCATCAACCTGGACAGAAACACCCTGGCAGCCATGCTGATCAGAGAGCTGAGAG
CCGCACTGGAGCTGTTCGAGCAGGAGGGCCTGGCTCCCTACCTGAGCAGATGGGAGAAGCTGGACAACTT
CATCAACAGACCCGTGAAGCTGATCATCGGCGACAAGGAGATCTTCGGCATCAGCAGAGGCATCGACAAG
CAGGGCGCCCTGCTGCTGGAGCAGGACGGCATCATCAAGCCCTGGATGGGAGGCGAGATCAGCCTGAGAA
GCGCCGAGAAGGGCCCCGACTACAAGGACGATGATGACAAGTGAGGATCCCCCGACCTCGACCTCTGGCT
AATAAAGGAAATTTATTTTCATTGCAATAGTGTGTTGGAATTTTTTGTGTCTCTCACTCGGAAGGACATA
TGGGAGGGCAAATCATTTGGTCGAGATCCCTCGGAGATCTCTAGCTAGAGGATCGATCCCCGCCCCGGAC
GAACTAAACCTGACTACGACATCTCTGCCCCTTCTTCGCGGGGCAGTGCATGTAATCCCTTCAGTTGGTT
GGTACAACTTGCCAACTGGGCCCTGTTCCACATGTGACACGGGGGGGGACCAAACACAAAGGGGTTCTCT
GACTGTAGTTGACATCCTTATAAATGGATGTGCACATTTGCCAACACTGAGTGGCTTTCATCCTGGAGCA
GACTTTGCAGTCTGTGGACTGCAACACAACATTGCCTTTATGTGTAACTCTTGGCTGAAGCTCTTACACC
AATGCTGGGGGACATGTACCTCCCAGGGGCCCAGGAAGACTACGGGAGGCTACACCAACGTCAATCAGAG
GGGCCTGTGTAGCTACCGATAAGCGGACCCTCAAGAGGGCATTAGCAATAGTGTTTATAAGGCCCCCTTG
TTAACCCTAAACGGGTAGCATATGCTTCCCGGGTAGTAGTATATACTATCCAGACTAACCCTAATTCAAT
AGCATATGTTACCCAACGGGAAGCATATGCTATCGAATTAGGGTTAGTAAAAGGGTCCTAAGGAACAGCG
ATATCTCCCACCCCATGAGCTGTCACGGTTTTATTTACATGGGGTCAGGATTCCACGAGGGTAGTGAACC
ATTTTAGTCACAAGGGCAGTGGCTGAAGATCAAGGAGCGGGCAGTGAACTCTCCTGAATCTTCGCCTGCT
TCTTCATTCTCCTTCGTTTAGCTAATAGAATAACTGCTGAGTTGTGAACAGTAAGGTGTATGTGAGGTGC
TCGAAAACAAGGTTTCAGGTGACGCCCCCAGAATAAAATTTGGACGGGGGGTTCAGTGGTGGCATTGTGC
TATGACACCAATATAACCCTCACAAACCCCTTGGGCAATAAATACTAGTGTAGGAATGAAACATTCTGAA
TATCTTTAACAATAGAAATCCATGGGGTGGGGACAAGCCGTAAAGACTGGATGTCCATCTCACACGAATT
TATGGCTATGGGCAACACATAATCCTAGTGCAATATGATACTGGGGTTATTAAGATGTGTCCCAGGCAGG
GACCAAGACAGGTGAACCATGTTGTTACACTCTATTTGTAACAAGGGGAAAGAGAGTGGACGCCGACAGC
AGCGGACTCCACTGGTTGTCTCTAACACCCCCGAAAATTAAACGGGGCTCCACGCCAATGGGGCCCATAA
ACAAAGACAAGTGGCCACTCTTTTTTTTGAAATTGTGGAGTGGGGGCACGCGTCAGCCCCCACACGCCGC
CCTGCGGTTTTGGACTGTAAAATAAGGGTGTAATAACTTGGCTGATTGTAACCCCGCTAACCACTGCGGT
CAAACCACTTGCCCACAAAACCACTAATGGCACCCCGGGGAATACCTGCATAAGTAGGTGGGCGGGCCAA
GATAGGGGCGCGATTGCTGCGATCTGGAGGACAAATTACACACACTTGCGCCTGAGCGCCAAGCACAGGG
TTGTTGGTCCTCATATTCACGAGGTCGCTGAGAGCACGGTGGGCTAATGTTGCCATGGGTAGCATATACT
ACCCAAATATCTGGATAGCATATGCTATCCTAATCTATATCTGGGTAGCATAGGCTATCCTAATCTATAT
CTGGGTAGCATATGCTATCCTAATCTATATCTGGGTAGTATATGCTATCCTAATTTATATCTGGGTAGCA
TAGGCTATCCTAATCTATATCTGGGTAGCATATGCTATCCTAATCTATATCTGGGTAGTATATGCTATCC
TAATCTGTATCCGGGTAGCATATGCTATCCTAATAGAGATTAGGGTAGTATATGCTATCCTAATTTATAT
CTGGGTAGCATATACTACCCAAATATCTGGATAGCATATGCTATCCTAATCTATATCTGGGTAGCATATG
CTATCCTAATCTATATCTGGGTAGCATAGGCTATCCTAATCTATATCTGGGTAGCATATGCTATCCTAAT
CTATATCTGGGTAGTATATGCTATCCTAATTTATATCTGGGTAGCATAGGCTATCCTAATCTATATCTGG
GTAGCATATGCTATCCTAATCTATATCTGGGTAGTATATGCTATCCTAATCTGTATCCGGGTAGCATATG
CTATCCTCATGATAAGCTGTCAAACATGAGAATTTTCTTGAAGACGAAAGGGCCTCGTGATACGCCTATT
TTTATAGGTTAATGTCATGATAATAATGGTTTCTTAGACGTCAGGTGGCACTTTTCGGGGAAATGTGCGC
GGAACCCCTATTTGTTTATTTTTCTAAATACATTCAAATATGTATCCGCTCATGAGACAATAACCCTGAT
AAATGCTTCAATAATATTGAAAAAGGAAGAGTATGAGTATTCAACATTTCCGTGTCGCCCTTATTCCCTT
TTTTGCGGCATTTTGCCTTCCTGTTTTTGCTCACCCAGAAACGCTGGTGAAAGTAAAAGATGCTGAAGAT
CAGTTGGGTGCACGAGTGGGTTACATCGAACTGGATCTCAACAGCGGTAAGATCCTTGAGAGTTTTCGCC
CCGAAGAACGTTTTCCAATGATGAGCACTTTTAAAGTTCTGCTATGTGGCGCGGTATTATCCCGTGTTGA
CGCCGGGCAAGAGCAACTCGGTCGCCGCATACACTATTCTCAGAATGACTTGGTTGAGTACTCACCAGTC
ACAGAAAAGCATCTTACGGATGGCATGACAGTAAGAGAATTATGCAGTGCTGCCATAACCATGAGTGATA
ACACTGCGGCCAACTTACTTCTGACAACGATCGGAGGACCGAAGGAGCTAACCGCTTTTTTGCACAACAT
GGGGGATCATGTAACTCGCCTTGATCGTTGGGAACCGGAGCTGAATGAAGCCATACCAAACGACGAGCGT
GACACCACGATGCCTGCAGCAATGGCAACAACGTTGCGCAAACTATTAACTGGCGAACTACTTACTCTAG
CTTCCCGGCAACAATTAATAGACTGGATGGAGGCGGATAAAGTTGCAGGACCACTTCTGCGCTCGGCCCT
TCCGGCTGGCTGGTTTATTGCTGATAAATCTGGAGCCGGTGAGCGTGGGTCTCGCGGTATCATTGCAGCA
CTGGGGCCAGATGGTAAGCCCTCCCGTATCGTAGTTATCTACACGACGGGGAGTCAGGCAACTATGGATG
AACGAAATAGACAGATCGCTGAGATAGGTGCCTCACTGATTAAGCATTGGTAACTGTCAGACCAAGTTTA
CTCATATATACTTTAGATTGATTTAAAACTTCATTTTTAATTTAAAAGGATCTAGGTGAAGATCCTTTTT
GATAATCTCATGACCAAAATCCCTTAACGTGAGTTTTCGTTCCACTGAGCGTCAGACCCCGTAGAAAAGA
TCAAAGGATCTTCTTGAGATCCTTTTTTTCTGCGCGTAATCTGCTGCTTGCAAACAAAAAAACCACCGCT
ACCAGCGGTGGTTTGTTTGCCGGATCAAGAGCTACCAACTCTTTTTCCGAAGGTAACTGGCTTCAGCAGA
GCGCAGATACCAAATACTGTTCTTCTAGTGTAGCCGTAGTTAGGCCACCACTTCAAGAACTCTGTAGCAC
CGCCTACATACCTCGCTCTGCTAATCCTGTTACCAGTGGCTGCTGCCAGTGGCGATAAGTCGTGTCTTAC
CGGGTTGGACTCAAGACGATAGTTACCGGATAAGGCGCAGCGGTCGGGCTGAACGGGGGGTTCGTGCACA
CAGCCCAGCTTGGAGCGAACGACCTACACCGAACTGAGATACCTACAGCGTGAGCTATGAGAAAGCGCCA
CGCTTCCCGAAGGGAGAAAGGCGGACAGGTATCCGGTAAGCGGCAGGGTCGGAACAGGAGAGCGCACGAG
GGAGCTTCCAGGGGGAAACGCCTGGTATCTTTATAGTCCTGTCGGGTTTCGCCACCTCTGACTTGAGCGT
CGATTTTTGTGATGCTCGTCAGGGGGGCGGAGCCTATGGAAAAACGCCAGCAACGCGGCCTTTTTACGGT
TCCTGGCCTTTTGCTGGCCTTTTGCTCACATGTTCTTTCCTGCGTTATCCCCTGATTCTGTGGATAACCG
TATTACCGCCTTTGAGTGAGCTGATACCGCTCGCCGCAGCCGAACGACCGAGCGCAGCGAGTCAGTGAGC
GAGGAAGCGGAAGAGCGCCCAATACGCAAACCGCCTCTCCCCGCGCGTTGGCCGATTCATTAATGCAGCT
GGCACGACAGGTTTCCCGACTGGAAAGCGGGCAGTGAGCGCAACGCAATTAATGTGAGTTAGCTCACTCA
TTAGGCACCCCAGGCTTTACACTTTATGCTTCCGGCTCGTATGTTGTGTGGAATTGTGAGCGGATAACAA
TTTCACACAGGAAACAGCTATGACCATGATTACGCCAAGCTCTAGCTAGAGGTCGACCAATTCTCATGTT
TGACAGCTTATCATCGCAGATCCGGGCAACGTTGTTGCCATTGCTGCAGGCGCAGAACTGGTAGGTATGG
A
Features (pLannotate 1.2.2; 19 found; start..end, strand, type, name):
    154..533     +  enhancer       CMV enhancer: human cytomegalovirus immediate early enhancer
    535..734     +  promoter       CMV promoter: human cytomegalovirus (CMV) immediate early promoter
    802..840     +  misc_feature   Ad SA (fragment): adenovirus major late transcript splice acceptor (Friedrich and Soriano, 1991)
    873..1082    -  CDS            PTP (fragment): TERM_ADE02 - Experimental evidence at protein level: Swiss-Prot protein existence level 1. Protein covalently bound to the viral DNA that acts as a primer for viral genomic replication by DNA strand displacement. Assembles on the viral origin of replication in an initiation complex with viral polymerase, DBP, host NFIA and host POU2F1/OCT1. During initiation, the polymerase covalently couples the first dCTP with Ser- 580 of pTP. The terminal protein stimulates the template activity over 20 fold compared to protein-free templates. Neo-synthesized viral genomes are linked to two preterminal prot
   1113..1202    +  intron         chimeric intron (fragment): chimera between introns from adenovirus and immunoglobulin heavy chain genes
   1221..1267    +  CDS            IgH signal sequence (fragment): signal sequence from the mouse immunoglobulin heavy chain variable region
   1362..2321    +  CDS            birA: BIRA_ECOLI - Also known as bioR, dhbB. Experimental evidence at protein level: Swiss-Prot protein existence level 1. Acts both as a biotin--[acetyl-CoA-carboxylase] ligase and a biotin-operon repressor. In the presence of ATP, BirA activates biotin to form the BirA-biotinyl-5'-adenylate (BirA-bio-5'-AMP or holoBirA) complex. HoloBirA can either transfer the biotinyl moiety to the biotin carboxyl carrier protein (BCCP) subunit of acetyl-CoA carboxylase, or bind to the biotin operator site and inhibit transcription of the operon. From Escherichia coli (strain K12).
   2328..2351    +  CDS            3xFLAG (fragment): three tandem FLAG® epitope tags
   2381..2436    +  polyA_signal   β-globin poly(A) signal: rabbit β-globin polyadenylation signal (Gil and Proudfoot, 1987)
   2950..4631    -  rep_origin     oriP (fragment): Epstein-Barr virus oriP replication origin (Yates et al., 2000)
   4758..4862    +  promoter       AmpR promoter: bla
   4863..5723    +  CDS            AmpR: β-lactamase; bla; confers resistance to ampicillin, carbenicillin, and related antibiotics
   5894..6482    +  rep_origin     ori: high-copy-number ColE1/pMB1/pBR322/pUC origin of replication
   6665..6757    +  CDS            lacI (fragment): lac repressor; lacI; The lac repressor binds to the lac operator to inhibit transcription in E. coli. This inhibition can be relieved by adding lactose or isopropyl-β-D-thiogalactopyranoside (IPTG).
   6770..6791    +  protein_bind   CAP binding site: CAP binding activates transcription in the presence of cAMP. E. coli catabolite activator protein
   6806..6836    +  promoter       lac promoter: promoter for the E. coli lac operon
   6844..6860    +  protein_bind   lac operator: The lac repressor binds to the lac operator to inhibit transcription in E. coli. This inhibition can be relieved by adding lactose or isopropyl-β-D-thiogalactopyranoside (IPTG). lac repressor encoded by lacI
   6930..6946    +  promoter       tet promoter (fragment): E. coli promoter for tetracycline efflux protein gene
   6956..6981    -  CDS            bla(M) (fragment): β-lactamase lacking the signal sequence; bla(M); allows cytosolic expression of β-lactamase
